LOCUS       Exported 14973 bp ds-DNA circular SYN 12-MAY-2021
DEFINITION  Expresses human codon-optimized intein-Cas9.
ACCESSION   .
VERSION     .
KEYWORDS    pMK33/intein-Cas9_S219-3XFLAG
SOURCE      synthetic DNA construct
  ORGANISM  synthetic DNA construct
REFERENCE   1 (bases 1 to 14973)
  AUTHORS   Viswanatha R, Li Z, Hu Y, Perrimon N
  TITLE     Pooled genome-wide CRISPR screening for basal and context-specific
            fitness gene essentiality in Drosophila cells.
  JOURNAL   Elife. 2018 Jul 27;7. pii: 36333. doi: 10.7554/eLife.36333.
  PUBMED    30051818
REFERENCE   2 (bases 1 to 14973)
  AUTHORS   .
  TITLE     Direct Submission
  JOURNAL   Exported May 12, 2021 from SnapGene Server 1.1.58
            http://www.snapgene.com
FEATURES             Location/Qualifiers
     source          1..14973
                     /organism="synthetic DNA construct"
                     /mol_type="other DNA"
     primer_bind     complement(624..641)
                     /label=L4440
                     /note="L4440 vector, forward primer"
     rep_origin      complement(795..1383)
                     /direction=LEFT
                     /label=ori
                     /note="high-copy-number ColE1/pMB1/pBR322/pUC origin of
                     replication"
     primer_bind     complement(875..894)
                     /label=pBR322ori-F
                     /note="pBR322 origin, forward primer"
     CDS             complement(1554..2414)
                     /codon_start=1
                     /gene="bla"
                     /product="beta-lactamase"
                     /label=AmpR
                     /note="confers resistance to ampicillin, carbenicillin, and
                     related antibiotics"
                     /translation="MSIQHFRVALIPFFAAFCLPVFAHPETLVKVKDAEDQLGARVGYI
                     ELDLNSGKILESFRPEERFPMMSTFKVLLCGAVLSRVDAGQEQLGRRIHYSQNDLVEYS
                     PVTEKHLTDGMTVRELCSAAITMSDNTAANLLLTTIGGPKELTAFLHNMGDHVTRLDRW
                     EPELNEAIPNDERDTTMPAAMATTLRKLLTGELLTLASRQQLIDWMEADKVAGPLLRSA
                     LPAGWFIADKSGAGERGSRGIIAALGPDGKPSRIVVIYTTGSQATMDERNRQIAEIGAS
                     LIKHW"
     primer_bind     2177..2196
                     /label=Amp-R
                     /note="Ampicillin resistance gene, reverse primer"
     promoter        complement(2415..2519)
                     /gene="bla"
                     /label=AmpR promoter
     primer_bind     2587..2605
                     /label=pBRforEco
                     /note="pBR322 vectors, upsteam of EcoRI site, forward
                     primer"
     promoter        4001..4280
                     /label=copia promoter
                     /note="strong promoter from the Drosophila transposable
                     element copia (Sinclair et al., 1986)"
     CDS             4326..5351
                     /codon_start=1
                     /gene="aph(4)-Ia"
                     /product="aminoglycoside phosphotransferase from E. coli"
                     /label=HygR
                     /note="confers resistance to hygromycin"
                     /translation="MKKPELTATSVEKFLIEKFDSVSDLMQLSEGEESRAFSFDVGGRG
                     YVLRVNSCADGFYKDRYVYRHFASAALPIPEVLDIGEFSESLTYCISRRAQGVTLQDLP
                     ETELPAVLQPVAEAMDAIAAADLSQTSGFGPFGPQGIGQYTTWRDFICAIADPHVYHWQ
                     TVMDDTVSASVAQALDELMLWAEDCPEVRHLVHADFGSNNVLTDNGRITAVIDWSEAMF
                     GDSQYEVANIFFWRPWLACMEQQTRYFERRHPELAGSPRLRAYMLRIGLDQLYQSLVDG
                     NFDDAAWAQGRCDAIVRSGAGTVGRTQIARRSAAVWTDGCVEVLADSGNRRPSTRPRAK
                     E"
     intron          5714..5779
                     /label=small t intron
                     /note="SV40 (simian virus 40) small t antigen intron"
     CDS             5909..5929
                     /codon_start=1
                     /product="nuclear localization signal of SV40 (simian virus
                     40) large T antigen"
                     /label=SV40 NLS
                     /translation="PKKKRKV"
     polyA_signal    6354..6488
                     /label=SV40 poly(A) signal
                     /note="SV40 polyadenylation signal"
     primer_bind     complement(6391..6410)
                     /label=SV40pA-R
                     /note="SV40 polyA, reverse primer"
     primer_bind     6445..6464
                     /label=EBV-rev
                     /note="SV40 polyA terminator, reverse primer"
     promoter        6489..6915
                     /label=MT promoter
                     /note="Drosophila metallothionein promoter"
     primer_bind     6923..6939
                     /label=pBluescriptKS
                     /note="For pBluescript vector"
     primer_bind     6924..6940
                     /label=KS primer
                     /note="common sequencing primer, one of multiple similar
                     variants"
     protein_bind    6955..6979
                     /gene="mutant version of attB"
                     /label=attB1
                     /bound_moiety="BP Clonase(TM)"
                     /note="recombination site for the Gateway(R) BP reaction"
     CDS             9955..12339
                     /codon_start=1
                     /product="C-terminal portion of Streptococcus pyogenes Cas9
                     (Zetsche et al., 2015)"
                     /label=Cas9(C)
                     /translation="CFDSVEISGVEDRFNASLGTYHDLLKIIKDKDFLDNEENEDILED
                     IVLTLTLFEDREMIEERLKTYAHLFDDKVMKQLKRRRYTGWGRLSRKLINGIRDKQSGK
                     TILDFLKSDGFANRNFMQLIHDDSLTFKEDIQKAQVSGQGDSLHEHIANLAGSPAIKKG
                     ILQTVKVVDELVKVMGRHKPENIVIEMARENQTTQKGQKNSRERMKRIEEGIKELGSQI
                     LKEHPVENTQLQNEKLYLYYLQNGRDMYVDQELDINRLSDYDVDHIVPQSFLKDDSIDN
                     KVLTRSDKNRGKSDNVPSEEVVKKMKNYWRQLLNAKLITQRKFDNLTKAERGGLSELDK
                     AGFIKRQLVETRQITKHVAQILDSRMNTKYDENDKLIREVKVITLKSKLVSDFRKDFQF
                     YKVREINNYHHAHDAYLNAVVGTALIKKYPKLESEFVYGDYKVYDVRKMIAKSEQEIGK
                     ATAKYFFYSNIMNFFKTEITLANGEIRKRPLIETNGETGEIVWDKGRDFATVRKVLSMP
                     QVNIVKKTEVQTGGFSKESILPKRNSDKLIARKKDWDPKKYGGFDSPTVAYSVLVVAKV
                     EKGKSKKLKSVKELLGITIMERSSFEKNPIDFLEAKGYKEVKKDLIIKLPKYSLFELEN
                     GRKRMLASAGELQKGNELALPSKYVNFLYLASHYEKLKGSPEDNEQKQLFVEQHKHYLD
                     EIIEQISEFSKRVILADANLDKVLSAYNKHRDKPIREQAENIIHLFTLTNLGAPAAFKY
                     FDTTIDRKRYTSTKEVLDATLIHQSITGLYETRIDLSQLGGD"
     CDS             12346..12366
                     /codon_start=1
                     /product="nuclear localization signal of SV40 (simian virus
                     40) large T antigen"
                     /label=SV40 NLS
                     /translation="PKKKRKV"
     CDS             12373..12438
                     /codon_start=1
                     /product="three tandem FLAG(R) epitope tags, followed by an
                     enterokinase cleavage site"
                     /label=3xFLAG
                     /translation="DYKDHDGDYKDHDIDYKDDDDK"
     CDS             12456..12473
                     /codon_start=1
                     /product="6xHis affinity tag"
                     /label=6xHis
                     /translation="HHHHHH"
     primer_bind     complement(12496..12513)
                     /label=BGH-rev
                     /note="Bovine growth hormone terminator, reverse primer.
                     Also called BGH reverse"
     polyA_signal    12502..12726
                     /label=bGH poly(A) signal
                     /note="bovine growth hormone polyadenylation signal"
     protein_bind    complement(12743..12767)
                     /gene="mutant version of attB"
                     /label=attB2
                     /bound_moiety="BP Clonase(TM)"
                     /note="recombination site for the Gateway(R) BP reaction"
     CDS             12790..13536
                     /codon_start=1
                     /product="soybean ascorbate peroxidase, engineered to serve
                     as a monomeric tag for electron microscopy and live-cell
                     proteomics (Lam et al., 2015)"
                     /label=APEX2
                     /note="more active than the original APEX due to the A134P
                     mutation"
                     /translation="GKSYPTVSADYQDAVEKAKKKLRGFIAEKRCAPLMLRLAFHSAGT
                     FDKGTKTGGPFGTIKHPAELAHSANNGLDIAVRLLEPLKAEFPILSYADFYQLAGVVAV
                     EVTGGPKVPFHPGREDKPEPPPEGRLPDPTKGSDHLRDVFGKAMGLTDQDIVALSGGHT
                     IGAAHKERSGFEGPWTSNPLIFDNSYFTELLSGEKEGLLQLPSDKALLSDPVFRPLVDK
                     YAADEDAFFADYAEAHQKLSELGFADA"
     CDS             13555..13584
                     /codon_start=1
                     /product="Myc (human c-Myc proto-oncogene) epitope tag"
                     /label=Myc
                     /translation="EQKLISEEDL"
     CDS             13588..13617
                     /codon_start=1
                     /product="Myc (human c-Myc proto-oncogene) epitope tag"
                     /label=Myc
                     /translation="EQKLISEEDL"
     CDS             13621..13650
                     /codon_start=1
                     /product="Myc (human c-Myc proto-oncogene) epitope tag"
                     /label=Myc
                     /translation="EQKLISEEDL"
ORIGIN
        1 cccgcgttgc aggccatgct gtccaggcag gtagatgacg accatcaggg acagcttcaa
       61 ggatcgctcg cggctcttac cagcctaact tcgatcattg gaccgctgat cgtcacggcg
      121 atttatgccg cctcggcgag cacatggaac gggttggcat ggattgtagg cgccgcccta
      181 taccttgtct gcctccccgc gttgcgtcgc ggtgcatgga gccgggccac ctcgacctga
      241 atggaagccg gcggcacctc gctaacggat tcaccactcc aagaattgga gccaatcaat
      301 tcttgcggag aactgtgaat gcgcaaacca acccttggca gaacatatcc atcgcgtccg
      361 ccatctccag cagccgcacg cggcgcatct cgggcagcgt tgggtcctgg ccacgggtgc
      421 gcatgatcgt gctcctgtcg ttgaggaccc ggctaggctg gcggggttgc cttactggtt
      481 agcagaatga atcaccgata cgcgagcgaa cgtgaagcga ctgctgctgc aaaacgtctg
      541 cgacctgagc aacaacatga atggtcttcg gtttccgtgt ttcgtaaagt ctggaaacgc
      601 ggaagtcagc gctcttccgc ttcctcgctc actgactcgc tgcgctcggt cgttcggctg
      661 cggcgagcgg tatcagctca ctcaaaggcg gtaatacggt tatccacaga atcaggggat
      721 aacgcaggaa agaacatgtg agcaaaaggc cagcaaaagg ccaggaaccg taaaaaggcc
      781 gcgttgctgg cgtttttcca taggctccgc ccccctgacg agcatcacaa aaatcgacgc
      841 tcaagtcaga ggtggcgaaa cccgacagga ctataaagat accaggcgtt tccccctgga
      901 agctccctcg tgcgctctcc tgttccgacc ctgccgctta ccggatacct gtccgccttt
      961 ctcccttcgg gaagcgtggc gctttctcat agctcacgct gtaggtatct cagttcggtg
     1021 taggtcgttc gctccaagct gggctgtgtg cacgaacccc ccgttcagcc cgaccgctgc
     1081 gccttatccg gtaactatcg tcttgagtcc aacccggtaa gacacgactt atcgccactg
     1141 gcagcagcca ctggtaacag gattagcaga gcgaggtatg taggcggtgc tacagagttc
     1201 ttgaagtggt ggcctaacta cggctacact agaaggacag tatttggtat ctgcgctctg
     1261 ctgaagccag ttaccttcgg aaaaagagtt ggtagctctt gatccggcaa acaaaccacc
     1321 gctggtagcg gtggtttttt tgtttgcaag cagcagatta cgcgcagaaa aaaaggatct
     1381 caagaagatc ctttgatctt ttctacgggg tctgacgctc agtggaacga aaactcacgt
     1441 taagggattt tggtcatgag attatcaaaa aggatcttca cctagatcct tttaaattaa
     1501 aaatgaagtt ttaaatcaat ctaaagtata tatgagtaaa cttggtctga cagttaccaa
     1561 tgcttaatca gtgaggcacc tatctcagcg atctgtctat ttcgttcatc catagttgcc
     1621 tgactccccg tcgtgtagat aactacgata cgggagggct taccatctgg ccccagtgct
     1681 gcaatgatac cgcgagaccc acgctcaccg gctccagatt tatcagcaat aaaccagcca
     1741 gccggaaggg ccgagcgcag aagtggtcct gcaactttat ccgcctccat ccagtctatt
     1801 aattgttgcc gggaagctag agtaagtagt tcgccagtta atagtttgcg caacgttgtt
     1861 gccattgctg caggcatcgt ggtgtcacgc tcgtcgtttg gtatggcttc attcagctcc
     1921 ggttcccaac gatcaaggcg agttacatga tcccccatgt tgtgcaaaaa agcggttagc
     1981 tccttcggtc ctccgatcgt tgtcagaagt aagttggccg cagtgttatc actcatggtt
     2041 atggcagcac tgcataattc tcttactgtc atgccatccg taagatgctt ttctgtgact
     2101 ggtgagtact caaccaagtc attctgagaa tagtgtatgc ggcgaccgag ttgctcttgc
     2161 ccggcgtcaa cacgggataa taccgcgcca catagcagaa ctttaaaagt gctcatcatt
     2221 ggaaaacgtt cttcggggcg aaaactctca aggatcttac cgctgttgag atccagttcg
     2281 atgtaaccca ctcgtgcacc caactgatct tcagcatctt ttactttcac cagcgtttct
     2341 gggtgagcaa aaacaggaag gcaaaatgcc gcaaaaaagg gaataagggc gacacggaaa
     2401 tgttgaatac tcatactctt cctttttcaa tattattgaa gcatttatca gggttattgt
     2461 ctcatgagcg gatacatatt tgaatgtatt tagaaaaata aacaaatagg ggttccgcgc
     2521 acatttcccc gaaaagtgcc acctgacgtc taagaaacca ttattatcat gacattaacc
     2581 tataaaaata ggcgtatcac gaggcccttt cgtcttcaag aattcacatt tgtacgaatt
     2641 ttttttttat caaaagttcg agtttttcac caatttcctc atcaaccgag caaggcaaac
     2701 ggctttgaat aatatggtgt tatatataca tatatcaaat cgctgctgac tgcgtgattg
     2761 atggccccaa gattacatat tatcgaatca ggattcagaa ggagatcaat gtcaaatgcg
     2821 gacaggaaca tgaaagacgc ctgttatgcg caattaaaaa tttgggttta attgctgtgg
     2881 aaactgttgt tggcggcatc ttaagttcct gtttaacaac atcaactact tatgtacgta
     2941 gaagcgttta agccatttgc atacagatga gaactggctt ttgtgctaat cagtcaagat
     3001 gactccgatg atgatgactc attacctgac cagttttcgc tgctttcttt tcaacaacta
     3061 cttgtatatg tattgtatcc aatagcaata cattgaattt ccatggtcta gtcacgtatt
     3121 atcatttaat tgacaccaag tcgtgttatt gttgagctat cgagttcagc tcaaacattt
     3181 cttattccca tgaataagcc ggcaaaaata tgcaatctat gaaagttaat ataagcaaac
     3241 cttactttga ctcaatacca atgcactttg tgtcgatagg ttcacgcaat tgaggcgatt
     3301 attccgataa cccaagcgat tgactgttcc cgtttcgatt ccaattgaaa tttggaaatg
     3361 tacaatagtt ttgctatatg ctgtcaagta cgctcttatc ttctctgggt tttcttcaga
     3421 gtttcgaaac gcttcttctt ttttttgttt tttttttttt ggaatctcgt attttggaag
     3481 gggctcccct ctggaatttg ttacactgtc gttatcattg cgaacaagcg gcccgaagct
     3541 atcagcgact ttaacattta caatgcactt ttttacgacc aattaaatgt acattttcct
     3601 ttcttcgccc gttgataagc gaacgcgatg tggcgcaggc aatgtgttgc tcttgcgaca
     3661 caaacgcaat caaaatggat tcaatttcgc tttttcccag tgaaacgaag aacgaaccga
     3721 ccatcatgat atgctcctct gcatgttgcg tattgaatca atgacaattt caattaagcc
     3781 gcccgttcgt catgcgtttt cgtgcgcttc gaaatgctga taacgctgct gtcctccaac
     3841 tgctttgcat gtggacacaa ttccatttat ttaattcttt tatttggatc ggttaaatta
     3901 aaaagcgcct tgttacgcat ttaacgttgt ttccggtgcg tggtggtttc atgcttctgg
     3961 gaacggcaaa tgggtttagg attgggaacc cctcatcatc tgttggaata tactattcaa
     4021 cctacaaaag taacgttaaa caacactact ttatatttga tatgaatggc cacacctttt
     4081 atgccataaa acatattgta agagaatacc actcttttta ttccttcttt ccttcttgta
     4141 cgttttttgc tgtaagtagg tcgtggtgct ggtgttgcag ttgaaataac ttaaaatata
     4201 aatcataaaa ctcaaacata aacttgacta tttatttatt tattaagaaa ggaaatataa
     4261 attataaatt acaacaggtt atggacctgc agccaagctt ggcgctcgtc cgggggcaat
     4321 gagatatgaa aaagcctgaa ctcaccgcga cgtctgtcga gaagtttctg atcgaaaagt
     4381 tcgacagcgt ctccgacctg atgcagctct cggagggcga agaatctcgt gctttcagct
     4441 tcgatgtagg agggcgtgga tatgtcctgc gggtaaatag ctgcgccgat ggtttctaca
     4501 aagatcgtta tgtttatcgg cactttgcat cggccgcgct cccgattccg gaagtgcttg
     4561 acattgggga attcagcgag agcctgacct attgcatctc ccgccgtgca cagggtgtca
     4621 cgttgcaaga cctgcctgaa accgaactgc ccgctgttct gcagccggtc gcggaggcca
     4681 tggatgcgat cgctgcggcc gatcttagcc agacgagcgg gttcggccca ttcggaccgc
     4741 aaggaatcgg tcaatacact acatggcgtg atttcatatg cgcgattgct gatccccatg
     4801 tgtatcactg gcaaactgtg atggacgaca ccgtcagtgc gtccgtcgcg caggctctcg
     4861 atgagctgat gctttgggcc gaggactgcc ccgaagtccg gcacctcgtg cacgcggatt
     4921 tcggctccaa caatgtcctg acggacaatg gccgcataac agcggtcatt gactggagcg
     4981 aggcgatgtt cggggattcc caatacgagg tcgccaacat cttcttctgg aggccgtggt
     5041 tggcttgtat ggagcagcag acgcgctact tcgagcggag gcatccggag cttgcaggat
     5101 cgccgcggct ccgggcgtat atgctccgca ttggtcttga ccaactctat cagagcttgg
     5161 ttgacggcaa tttcgatgat gcagcttggg cgcagggtcg atgcgacgca atcgtccgat
     5221 ccggagccgg gactgtcggg cgtacacaaa tcgcccgcag aagcgcggcc gtctggaccg
     5281 atggctgtgt agaagtactc gccgatagtg gaaaccgacg ccccagcact cgtccgaggg
     5341 caaaggaata gagtagatgc cgaccgaaca agagctgatt tcgagaacgc ctcagccagc
     5401 aactcgcgcg agcctagcaa ggcaaatgcg agagaacggc cttacgcttg gtggcacagt
     5461 tctcgtccac agttcgctaa gctcgctcgg ctgggtcgcg ggagggccgg tcgcagtgat
     5521 tcaggccctt ctggattgtg ttggtcccca gggcacgatt gtcatgccca cgcactcggg
     5581 tgatctgact gatcccgcag attggagatc gccgcccgtg cctgccgatt gggtgcagat
     5641 ctttgtgaag gaaccttact tctgtggtgt gacataattg gacaaactac ctacagagat
     5701 ttaaagctct aaggtaaata taaaattttt aagtgtataa tgtgttaaac tactgattct
     5761 aattgtttgt gtattttaga ttccaaccta tggaactgat gaatgggagc agtggtggaa
     5821 tgcctttaat gaggaaaacc tgttttgctc agaagaaatg ccatctagtg atgatgaggc
     5881 tactgctgac tctcaacatt ctactcctcc aaaaaagaag agaaaggtag aagaccccaa
     5941 ggactttcct tcagaattgc taagtttttt gagtcatgct gtgtttagta atagaactct
     6001 tgcttgcttt gctatttaca ccacaaagga aaaagctgca ctgctataca agaaaattat
     6061 ggaaaaatat tctgtaacct ttataagtag gcataacagt tataatcata acatactgtt
     6121 ttttcttact ccacacaggc atagagtgtc tgctattaat aactatgctc aaaaattgtg
     6181 tacctttagc tttttaattt gtaaaggggt taataaggaa tatttgatgt atagtgcctt
     6241 gactagagat cataatcagc cataccacat ttgtagaggt tttacttgct ttaaaaaacc
     6301 tcccacacct ccccctgaac ctgaaacata aaatgaatgc aattgttgtt gttaacttgt
     6361 ttattgcagc ttataatggt tacaaataaa gcaatagcat cacaaatttc acaaataaag
     6421 catttttttc actgcattct agttgtggtt tgtccaaact catcaatgta tcttatcatg
     6481 tctggatcaa ttcgttgcag gacaggatgt ggtgcccgat gtgactagct ctttgctgca
     6541 ggccgtccta tcctctggtt ccgataagag acccagaact ccggcccccc accgcccacc
     6601 gccaccccca tacatatgtg gtacgcaagt aagagtgcct gcgcatgccc catgtgcccc
     6661 accaagagct ttgcatccca tacaagtccc caaagtggag aaccgaacca attcttcgcg
     6721 ggcagaacaa aagcttctgc acacgtctcc actcgaattt ggagccggcc ggcgtgtgca
     6781 aaagaggtga atcgaacgaa agacccgtgt gtaaagccgc gtttccaaaa tgtataaaac
     6841 cgagagcatc tggccaatgt gcatcagttg tggtcagcag caaaatcaag tgaatcatct
     6901 cagtgcaact aaagggggga tctcgaggtc gacggtatcg ataagcttga tatcacaagt
     6961 ttgtacaaaa aagcaggctc cgcggccgcc cccttcacca tggataaaaa gtattctatt
     7021 ggtttagaca tcggcactaa ttccgttgga tgggctgtca taaccgatga atacaaagta
     7081 ccttcaaaga aatttaaggt gttggggaac acagaccgtc attcgattaa aaagaatctt
     7141 atcggtgccc tcctattcga tagtggcgaa acggcagagg cgactcgcct gaaacgaacc
     7201 gctcggagaa ggtatacacg tcgcaagaac cgaatatgtt acttacaaga aatttttagc
     7261 aatgagatgg ccaaagttga cgattctttc tttcaccgtt tggaagagtc cttccttgtc
     7321 gaagaggaca agaaacatga acggcacccc atctttggaa acatagtaga tgaggtggca
     7381 tatcatgaaa agtacccaac gatttatcac ctcagaaaaa agctagttga ctcaactgat
     7441 aaagcggacc tgaggttaat ctacttggct cttgcccata tgataaagtt ccgtgggcac
     7501 tttctcattg agggtgatct aaatccggac aactcggatg tcgacaaact gttcatccag
     7561 ttagtacaaa cctataatca gttgtttgaa gagaacccta taaatgcaag tggcgtggat
     7621 gcgaaggcta ttcttagcgc ccgcctctct aaatgccttg ccgagggtac ccgaatcttc
     7681 gatccggtca ctggtacaac gcatcgcatc gaggatgttg tcgatgggcg caagcctatt
     7741 catgtcgtgg ctgctgccaa ggacggaacg ctgctcgcgc ggcccgtggt gtcctggttc
     7801 gaccagggaa cgcgggatgt gatcgggttg cggatcgccg gtggcgccat cgtgtgggcg
     7861 acacccgatc acaaggtgct gacagagtac ggctggcgtg ccgccgggga actccgcaag
     7921 ggagacaggg tggccggacc gggtggttct ggtaacagcc tggccttgtc cctgacggcc
     7981 gaccagatgg tcagtgcctt gttggatgct gagcccccca tactctattc cgagtatgat
     8041 cctaccagtc ccttcagtga agcttcgatg atgggcttac tgaccaacct ggcagacagg
     8101 gagctggttc acatgatcaa ctgggcgaag agggtgccag gctttgtgga tttgaccctc
     8161 catgatcagg cccaccttct agaacgtgcc tggctagaga tcctgatgat tggtctcgtc
     8221 tggcgctcca tggagcaccc agggaagcta ctgtttgctc ctaacttgct cttggacagg
     8281 aaccagggaa aatgtgtaga gggcatggtg gagatcttcg acatgctgct ggctacatca
     8341 tctcggttcc gcatgatgaa tctgcaggga gaggagtttg tgtgcctcaa atctattatt
     8401 ttgcttaatt ctggagtgta cacatttctg tccagcaccc tgaagtctct ggaagagaag
     8461 gaccatatcc accgagccct ggacaagatc acggacactt tgatccacct gatggccaag
     8521 gcaggcctga ccctgcagca gcagcaccag cggctggccc agctcctcct catcctctcc
     8581 cacatcaggc acatgagtaa caaaggaatg gagcatctgt acagcatgaa gtacaagaac
     8641 gtggtgcccc tctatgacct gctgctggag atgctggacg cccaccgcct acatgcgggt
     8701 ggttctggtg ctagccgcgt gcaggcgttc gcggatgccc tggatgacaa attcctgcac
     8761 gacatgctgg cggaaggact ccgctattcc gtgatccgag aagtgctgcc aacgcggcgg
     8821 gcacgaacgt tcgacctcga ggtcgaggaa ctgcacaccc tcgtcgccga aggggttgtc
     8881 gtgcacaact gccgacggct agaaaacctg atcgcacaat tacccggaga gaagaaaaat
     8941 gggttgttcg gtaaccttat agcgctctca ctaggcctga caccaaattt taagtcgaac
     9001 ttcgacttag ctgaagatgc caaattgcag cttagtaagg acacgtacga tgacgatctc
     9061 gacaatctac tggcacaaat tggagatcag tatgcggact tatttttggc tgccaaaaac
     9121 cttagcgatg caatcctcct atctgacata ctgagagtta atactgagat taccaaggcg
     9181 ccgttatccg cttcaatgat caaaaggtac gatgaacatc accaagactt gacacttctc
     9241 aaggccctag tccgtcagca actgcctgag aaatataagg aaatattctt tgatcagtcg
     9301 aaaaacgggt acgcaggtta tattgacggc ggagcgagtc aagaggaatt ctacaagttt
     9361 atcaaaccca tattagagaa gatggatggg acggaagagt tgcttgtaaa actcaatcgc
     9421 gaagatctac tgcgaaagca gcggactttc gacaacggta gcattccaca tcaaatccac
     9481 ttaggcgaat tgcatgctat acttagaagg caggaggatt tttatccgtt cctcaaagac
     9541 aatcgtgaaa agattgagaa aatcctaacc tttcgcatac cttactatgt gggacccctg
     9601 gcccgaggga actctcggtt cgcatggatg acaagaaagt ccgaagaaac gattactcca
     9661 tggaattttg aggaagttgt cgataaaggt gcgtcagctc aatcgttcat cgagaggatg
     9721 accaactttg acaagaattt accgaacgaa aaagtattgc ctaagcacag tttactttac
     9781 gagtatttca cagtgtacaa tgaactcacg aaagttaagt atgtcactga gggcatgcgt
     9841 aaacccgcct ttctaagcgg agaacagaag aaagcaatag tagatctgtt attcaagacc
     9901 aaccgcaaag tgacagttaa gcaattgaaa gaggactact ttaagaaaat tgaatgcttc
     9961 gattctgtcg agatctccgg ggtagaagat cgatttaatg cgtcacttgg tacgtatcat
    10021 gacctcctaa agataattaa agataaggac ttcctggata acgaagagaa tgaagatatc
    10081 ttagaagata tagtgttgac tcttaccctc tttgaagatc gggaaatgat tgaggaaaga
    10141 ctaaaaacat acgctcacct gttcgacgat aaggttatga aacagttaaa gaggcgtcgc
    10201 tatacgggct ggggacgatt gtcgcggaaa cttatcaacg ggataagaga caagcaaagt
    10261 ggtaaaacta ttctcgattt tctaaagagc gacggcttcg ccaataggaa ctttatgcag
    10321 ctgatccatg atgactcttt aaccttcaaa gaggatatac aaaaggcaca ggtttccgga
    10381 caaggggact cattgcacga acatattgcg aatcttgctg gttcgccagc catcaaaaag
    10441 ggcatactcc agacagtcaa agtagtggat gagctagtta aggtcatggg acgtcacaaa
    10501 ccggaaaaca ttgtaatcga gatggcacgc gaaaatcaaa cgactcagaa ggggcaaaaa
    10561 aacagtcgag agcggatgaa gagaatagaa gagggtatta aagaactggg cagccagatc
    10621 ttaaaggagc atcctgtgga aaatacccaa ttgcagaacg agaaacttta cctctattac
    10681 ctacaaaatg gaagggacat gtatgttgat caggaactgg acataaaccg tttatctgat
    10741 tacgacgtcg atcacattgt accccaatcc tttttgaagg acgattcaat cgacaataaa
    10801 gtgcttacac gctcggataa gaaccgaggg aaaagtgaca atgttccaag cgaggaagtc
    10861 gtaaagaaaa tgaagaacta ttggcggcag ctcctaaatg cgaaactgat aacgcaaaga
    10921 aagttcgata acttaactaa agctgagagg ggtggcttgt ctgaacttga caaggccgga
    10981 tttattaaac gtcagctcgt ggaaacccgc caaatcacaa agcatgttgc acagatacta
    11041 gattcccgaa tgaatacgaa atacgacgag aacgataagc tgattcggga agtcaaagta
    11101 atcactttaa agtcaaaatt ggtgtcggac ttcagaaagg attttcaatt ctataaagtt
    11161 agggagataa ataactacca ccatgcgcac gacgcttatc ttaatgccgt cgtagggacc
    11221 gcactcatta agaaataccc gaagctagaa agtgagtttg tgtatggtga ttacaaagtt
    11281 tatgacgtcc gtaagatgat cgcgaaaagc gaacaggaga taggcaaggc tacagccaaa
    11341 tacttctttt attctaacat tatgaatttc tttaagacgg aaatcactct ggcaaacgga
    11401 gagatacgca aacgaccttt aattgaaacc aatggggaga caggtgaaat cgtatgggat
    11461 aagggccggg acttcgcgac ggtgagaaaa gttttgtcca tgccccaagt caacatagta
    11521 aagaaaactg aggtgcagac cggagggttt tcaaaggaat cgattcttcc aaaaaggaat
    11581 agtgataagc tcatcgctcg taaaaaggac tgggacccga aaaagtacgg tggcttcgat
    11641 agccctacag ttgcctattc tgtcctagta gtggcaaaag ttgagaaggg aaaatccaag
    11701 aaactgaagt cagtcaaaga attattgggg ataacgatta tggagcgctc gtcttttgaa
    11761 aagaacccca tcgacttcct tgaggcgaaa ggttacaagg aagtaaaaaa ggatctcata
    11821 attaaactac caaagtatag tctgtttgag ttagaaaatg gccgaaaacg gatgttggct
    11881 agcgccggag agcttcaaaa ggggaacgaa ctcgcactac cgtctaaata cgtgaatttc
    11941 ctgtatttag cgtcccatta cgagaagttg aaaggttcac ctgaagataa cgaacagaag
    12001 caactttttg ttgagcagca caaacattat ctcgacgaaa tcatagagca aatttcggaa
    12061 ttcagtaaga gagtcatcct agctgatgcc aatctggaca aagtattaag cgcatacaac
    12121 aagcacaggg ataaacccat acgtgagcag gcggaaaata ttatccattt gtttactctt
    12181 accaacctcg gcgctccagc cgcattcaag tattttgaca caacgataga tcgcaaacga
    12241 tacacttcta ccaaggaggt gctagacgcg acactgattc accaatccat cacgggatta
    12301 tatgaaactc ggatagattt gtcacagctt gggggtgacg gatcccccaa gaagaagagg
    12361 aaagtctcga gcgactacaa agaccatgac ggtgattata aagatcatga catcgattac
    12421 aaggatgacg atgacaaggc tgcaggatga ccggtcatca tcaccatcac cattgagttt
    12481 aaacccgctg atcagcctcg actgtgcctt ctagttgcca gccatctgtt gtttgcccct
    12541 cccccgtgcc ttccttgacc ctggaaggtg ccactcccac tgtcctttcc taataaaatg
    12601 aggaaattgc atcgcattgt ctgagtaggt gtcattctat tctggggggt ggggtggggc
    12661 aggacagcaa gggggaggat tgggaagaca atagcaggca tgctggggat gcggtgggct
    12721 ctatggaagg gtgggcgcgc cgacccagct ttcttgtaca aagtggtgat atccggtggc
    12781 ggaggcagtg gaaagtctta cccaactgtg agtgctgatt accaggacgc cgttgagaag
    12841 gcgaagaaga agctcagagg cttcatcgct gagaagagat gcgctcctct aatgctccgt
    12901 ttggcattcc actctgctgg aacctttgac aagggcacga agaccggtgg acccttcgga
    12961 accatcaagc accctgccga actggctcac agcgctaaca acggtcttga catcgctgtt
    13021 aggcttttgg agccactcaa ggcggagttc cctattttga gctacgccga tttctaccag
    13081 ttggctggcg ttgttgccgt tgaggtcacg ggtggaccta aggttccatt ccaccctgga
    13141 agagaggaca agcctgagcc accaccagag ggtcgcttgc ccgatcccac taagggttct
    13201 gaccatttga gagatgtgtt tggcaaagct atggggctta ctgaccaaga tatcgttgct
    13261 ctatctgggg gtcacactat tggagctgca cacaaggagc gttctggatt tgagggtccc
    13321 tggacctcta atcctcttat tttcgacaac tcatacttca cggagttgtt gagtggtgag
    13381 aaggaaggtc tccttcagct accttctgac aaggctcttt tgtctgaccc tgtattccgc
    13441 cctctcgttg acaaatatgc agcggacgaa gatgccttct ttgctgatta cgctgaggct
    13501 caccaaaagc tttccgagct tgggtttgct gatgccagcg gaggcggtgg ctccgaacag
    13561 aaacttatca gcgaggagga tctcggcgag cagaagctga tttcggaaga agaccttgga
    13621 gagcaaaagc tcatatccga agaggacctg tcgtaagaat tcctgcagcc cgggggatcc
    13681 actagttcta gtcgaccatg aagatcaaga tcattgcccc gccagagcgc aagtactctg
    13741 tctggatcgg tggctccatc ctggcttcgc tgtccacctt ccagcagatg tggatctcca
    13801 agcaggagta cgacgagtcc ggcccctcca ttgtgcaccg caagtgcttc taagaaggat
    13861 cgcttgtctg ggcaagagga tcaggatcgg gatggtcttg attctgctgg aggaggagga
    13921 ggagaagtcg aggaagcagc agcgaaagtg caagtgcgag tggtggaagt ttggagtgca
    13981 gcacaacaaa atcaacaaca acaccaacta caagatgaaa agagcggaac cacctgcaca
    14041 ccatcatcac tatcatcatc gttttgggcg catgttgtgt ggttccagcg tattaatata
    14101 attaatttat tccacatgag atatgatatg atatactatg tattttttgt ttttttttta
    14161 tttgtaaacc tttaatataa caagaactac aaaaaatgaa aatgagcgaa aatgcatatt
    14221 ctgccattcc acacacacac caacaacacc caacacacgc acacccacaa gcttacacac
    14281 acacattcgc ggcatgacaa ggacatcaag ataaagaaga acttaaagaa gatatttccc
    14341 aaagcgcaaa aagaacacac acacattgca aaacacaaac aacacactag cgttttgtac
    14401 aattcgtcag caaccttatg tattattttt taattatgat gtaattataa acaaagtgaa
    14461 acaaaaatat gaaaacaaaa aggaaaatca aatctgtctt ctctttctcc cgctctcctc
    14521 gctctctgct gctaacctcg ccctctcctc tctcatcttt ttgtctgtct ctcttccaca
    14581 tttttgccgg ccggcaaaat aataacccac acacactcac acttggctgc agtttcgcgt
    14641 gcgatattca cacacattca agcatacaag catacataca tatgtatttt ttttttattt
    14701 gtacactttt ctaattgcat gcgtatcgat tgataagttt acgcctgaaa atgttaatta
    14761 aaatgtgaaa atgcaactga aaaactgatg aaatgaaaca acaacaagcg aacaatttgc
    14821 tacatgtgta ttgtctaaca accgttactg caacggttgc ttcggaaaag ggtgaagagg
    14881 aagagggcac gaggtcgact agagcggccg ccgacgcgag gctggatggc cttccccatt
    14941 atgattcttc tcgcttccgg cggcatcggg atg
//
